Addgene plasmid #123644: Cas9-PCV
Purpose: Expresses Cas9 with a C-terminal HUH-tag called PCV2 in E. coli
Depositing lab: Wendy Gordon. Depositing organization: University of Minnesota. Publication: Increasing Cas9-mediated homology-directed repair efficiency through covalent tethering of DNA repair template. Aird EJ, Lovendahl KN, St Martin A, Harris RS, Gordon WR. Commun Biol. 2018 May 31;1:54. doi: 10.1038/s42003-018-0054-2. eCollection 2018. PubMed 30271937.
Backbone
  Vector backbone: pTD68
  Vector type: Bacterial Expression
Growth in bacteria
  Bacterial resistance: Ampicillin, 100 μg/mL
  Growth temperature: 37°C
  Growth strain: DH5alpha
  Copy number: Unknown
Gene/Insert 1
  Gene/Insert name: PCV2 (alt name: porcine circovirus2 Rep domain)
  Mutation: 2-116
  Entrez Gene: ORF1 (a.k.a. PCV2_gp1)
  Tag / fusion protein: SUMO (N terminal on backbone); 6xHis (C terminal on insert)
  Cloning method: Gibson Cloning
  Sequencing primers: 5′ T7 forward; 3′ T7 reverse
Gene/Insert 2
  Gene/Insert name: Cas9 (alt name: S. pyogenes Cas9)
  Cloning method: Gibson Cloning
  Sequencing primers: 5′ T7 forward; 3′ T7 reverse
Terms and licenses: Academic/Nonprofit Terms; Industry Terms: Not Available to Industry
How to cite: Cas9-PCV was a gift from Wendy Gordon (Addgene plasmid # 123644 ; http://n2t.net/addgene:123644 ; RRID:Addgene_123644)
