[The description below was written by a language model from this plasmid's Addgene catalogue record and pLannotate feature annotations shown in this document.]
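Description:
Cas9-PCV is a 10.2 kb bacterial expression plasmid built on the pTD68 backbone for producing a Streptococcus pyogenes Cas9 fusion protein in E. coli. It is selected with ampicillin through a β-lactamase gene and replicates from a ColE1/pMB1-type origin accompanied by the rop gene and the pBR322 bom region, an arrangement typical of pET-style vectors. The catalogue lists the copy number as unknown. An f1 origin is also present, and short tetracycline-resistance fragments flanking the lacI cassette appear to be non-functional backbone remnants.

Expression is driven by a T7 promoter followed by a lac operator and the phage T7 gene 10 ribosome binding site. The plasmid-borne lacI gene keeps transcription repressed until induction with IPTG in a host supplying T7 RNA polymerase, and a T7 terminator closes the unit. The open reading frame begins with a backbone-encoded yeast SUMO (SMT3) tag, a cleavable ubiquitin-like fusion partner. This is followed by full-length Cas9 and then residues 2–116 of the porcine circovirus 2 Rep protein, with histidine tag sequence at the C-terminus for affinity purification. The annotation software detects two short His-tag segments there, plus a small downstream match to a T7 gene 10B-derived solubility tag that may be vector sequence rather than part of the product.

The PCV2 Rep domain is an HUH endonuclease that nicks a specific single-stranded DNA motif and becomes covalently attached to the 5′ phosphate through a tyrosine. Fused to Cas9, it allows a single-stranded DNA repair template to be tethered covalently to the purified nuclease, an approach developed to increase the efficiency of homology-directed repair in genome editing.
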