Features (pLannotate 1.2.2; 22 found; start..end, strand, type, name):
      7..198     -  CDS            rop: Rop protein, which maintains plasmids at low copy number; rop
    215..595     +  CDS            YPB1_ECOLX: Protein predicted: Swiss-Prot protein existence level 4. From Escherichia coli.
    667..958     -  CDS            TcR (fragment): tetracycline efflux protein; tet; confers resistance to tetracycline
    973..994     -  protein_bind   CAP binding site: CAP binding activates transcription in the presence of cAMP. E. coli catabolite activator protein
   1007..2089    -  CDS            lacI: lac repressor; lacI; The lac repressor binds to the lac operator to inhibit transcription in E. coli. This inhibition can be relieved by adding lactose or isopropyl-β-D-thiogalactopyranoside (IPTG).
   2090..2167    -  promoter       lacI promoter: lacI
   2175..2454    -  CDS            TcR (fragment): tetracycline efflux protein; tet; confers resistance to tetracycline
   2476..2494    +  promoter       T7 promoter: promoter for bacteriophage T7 RNA polymerase
   2495..2519    +  protein_bind   lac operator: The lac repressor binds to the lac operator to inhibit transcription in E. coli. This inhibition can be relieved by adding lactose or isopropyl-β-D-thiogalactopyranoside (IPTG). lac repressor encoded by lacI
   2534..2556    +  RBS            RBS: efficient ribosome binding site from bacteriophage T7 gene 10 (Olins and Rangwala, 1989)
   2587..2876    +  CDS            SUMO (fragment): cleavable ubiquitin-like protein tag; S. cerevisiae SMT3 (truncated)
   2881..6984    +  CDS            cas9: CAS9_STRP1 - Also known as csn1 From Streptococcus pyogenes serotype M1.
   7048..7392    +  CDS            Rep (fragment): REP_PCV2 - Experimental evidence at protein level: Swiss-Prot protein existence level 1. Essential for the replication of viral ssDNA. The closed circular ssDNA genome is first converted to a superhelical dsDNA. Rep and/or Rep' binds a specific hairpin at the genome origin of replication. Introduces an endonucleolytic nick within the conserved sequence 5'-AGTATTAC-3' in the intergenic region of the genome, thereby initiating the rolling circle replication (RCR). Following cleavage, binds covalently to the 5'-phosphate of DNA as a tyrosyl ester. The cleavage gives rise to a free 3'-OH that serv
   7396..7412    +  CDS            9xHis (fragment): 9xHis affinity tag
   7431..7448    +  CDS            9xHis (fragment): 9xHis affinity tag
   7458..7507    +  CDS            SET1 (fragment): solubility-enhancement tag derived from T7 phage gene 10B
   7515..7562    +  terminator     T7 terminator: transcription terminator for bacteriophage T7 RNA polymerase
   7599..8027    +  rep_origin     f1 ori (sequence partly withheld): f1 bacteriophage origin of replication; arrow indicates direction of (+) strand synthesis
   8080..8184    +  promoter       AmpR promoter: bla
   8185..9045    +  CDS            AmpR: β-lactamase; bla; confers resistance to ampicillin, carbenicillin, and related antibiotics
   9216..9804    +  rep_origin     ori: high-copy-number ColE1/pMB1/pBR322/pUC origin of replication
   9990..10129   -  misc_feature   bom: basis of mobility region from pBR322
>Addgene plasmid #123644 | Cas9-PCV | addgene full sequence | sequence record 239426 | Addgene NGS Result
CATGTGTCAGAGGTTTTCACCGTCATCACCGAAACGCGCGAGGCAGCTGCGGTAAAGCTCATCAGCGTGG
TCGTGAAGCGATTCACAGATGTCTGCCTGTTCATCCGCGTCCAGCTCGTTGAGTTTCTCCAGAAGCGTTA
ATGTCTGGCTTCTGATAAAGCGGGCCATGTTAAGGGCGGTTTTTTCCTGTTTGGTCACTGATGCCTCCGT
GTAAGGGGGATTTCTGTTCATGGGGGTAATGATACCGATGAAACGAGAGAGGATGCTCACGATACGGGTT
ACTGATGATGAACATGCCCGGTTACTGGAACGTTGTGAGGGTAAACAACTGGCGGTATGGATGCGGCGGG
ACCAGAGAAAAATCACTCAGGGTCAATGCCAGCGCTTCGTTAATACAGATGTAGGTGTTCCACAGGGTAG
CCAGCAGCATCCTGCGATGCAGATCCGGAACATAATGGTGCAGGGCGCTGACTTCCGCGTTTCCAGACTT
TACGAAACACGGAAACCGAAGACCATTCATGTTGTTGCTCAGGTCGCAGACGTTTTGCAGCAGCAGTCGC
TTCACGTTCGCTCGCGTATCGGTGATTCATTCTGCTAACCAGTAAGGCAACCCCGCCAGCCTAGCCGGGT
CCTCAACGACAGGAGCACGATCATGCGCACCCGTGGGGCCGCCATGCCGGCGATAATGGCCTGCTTCTCG
CCGAAACGTTTGGTGGCGGGACCAGTGACGAAGGCTTGAGCGAGGGCGTGCAAGATTCCGAATACCGCAA
GCGACAGGCCGATCATCGTCGCGCTCCAGCGAAAGCGGTCCTCGCCGAAAATGACCCAGAGCGCTGCCGG
CACCTGTCCTACGAGTTGCATGATAAAGAAGACAGTCATAAGTGCGGCGACGATAGTCATGCCCCGCGCC
CACCGGAAGGAGCTGACTGGGTTGAAGGCTCTCAAGGGCATCGGTCGAGATCCCGGTGCCTAATGAGTGA
GCTAACTTACATTAATTGCGTTGCGCTCACTGCCCGCTTTCCAGTCGGGAAACCTGTCGTGCCAGCTGCA
TTAATGAATCGGCCAACGCGCGGGGAGAGGCGGTTTGCGTATTGGGCGCCAGGGTGGTTTTTCTTTTCAC
CAGTGATACGGGCAACAGCTGATTGCCCTTCACCGCCTGGCCCTGAGAGAGTTGCAGCAAGCGGTCCACG
CTGGTTTGCCCCAGCAGGCGAAAATCCTGTTTGATGGTGGTTAACGGCGGGATATAACATGAGCTGTCTT
CGGTATCGTCGTATCCCACTACCGAGATATCCGCACCAACGCGCAGCCCGGACTCGGTAATGGCGCGCAT
TGCGCCCAGCGCCATCTGATCGTTGGCAACCAGCATCGCAGTGGGAACGATGCCCTCATTCAGCATTTGC
ATGGTTTGTTGAAAACCGGACATGGCACTCCAGTCGCCTTCCCGTTCCGCTATCGGCTGAATTTGATTGC
GAGTGAGATATTTATGCCAGCCAGCCAGACGCAGACGCGCCGAGACAGAACTTAATGGGCCCGCTAACAG
CGCGATTTGCTGGTGACCCAATGCGACCAGATGCTCCACGCCCAGTCGCGTACCGTCTTCATGGGAGAAA
ATAATACTGTTGATGGGTGTCTGGTCAGAGACATCAAGAAATAACGCCGGAACATTAGTGCAGGCAGCTT
CCACAGCAATGGCATCCTGGTCATCCAGCGGATAGTTAATGATCAGCCCACTGACGCGTTGCGCGAGAAG
ATTGTGCACCGCCGCTTTACAGGCTTCGACGCCGCTTCGTTCTACCATCGACACCACCACGCTGGCACCC
AGTTGATCGGCGCGAGATTTAATCGCCGCGACAATTTGCGACGGCGCGTGCAGGGCCAGACTGGAGGTGG
CAACGCCAATCAGCAACGACTGTTTGCCCGCCAGTTGTTGTGCCACGCGGTTGGGAATGTAATTCAGCTC
CGCCATCGCCGCTTCCACTTTTTCCCGCGTTTTCGCAGAAACGTGGCTGGCCTGGTTCACCACGCGGGAA
ACGGTCTGATAAGAGACACCGGCATACTCTGCGACATCGTATAACGTTACTGGTTTCACATTCACCACCC
TGAATTGACTCTCTTCCGGGCGCTATCATGCCATACCGCGAAAGGTTTTGCGCCATTCGATGGTGTCCGG
GATCTCGACGCTCTCCCTTATGCGACTCCTGCATTAGGAAGCAGCCCAGTAGTAGGTTGAGGCCGTTGAG
CACCGCCGCCGCAAGGAATGGTGCATGCAAGGAGATGGCGCCCAACAGTCCCCCGGCCACGGGGCCTGCC
ACCATACCCACGCCGAAACAAGCGCTCATGAGCCCGAAGTGGCGAGCCCGATCTTCCCCATCGGTGATGT
CGGCGATATAGGCGCCAGCAACCGCACCTGTGGCGCCGGTGATGCCGGCCACGATGCGTCCGGCGTAGAG
GATCGAGATCTCGATCCCGCGAAATTAATACGACTCACTATAGGGGAATTGTGAGCGGATAACAATTCCC
CTCTAGAAATAATTTTGTTTAACTTTAAGAAGGAGATATACCATGCGTGGTTCTATGGCTAGCGGATCGG
ACTCAGAAGTCAATCAAGAAGCTAAGCCAGAGGTCAAGCCAGAAGTCAAGCCTGAGACTCACATCAATTT
AAAGGTGTCCGATGGATCTTCAGAGATCTTCTTCAAGATCAAAAAGACCACTCCTTTAAGAAGGCTGATG
GAAGCGTTCGCTAAAAGACAGGGTAAGGAAATGGACTCCTTAAGATTCTTGTACGACGGTATTAGAATTC
AAGCTGATCAGACCCCTGAAGATTTGGACATGGAGGATAACGATATTATTGAGGCTCACAGAGAACAGAT
TGGTGGATCCATGGATAAAAAATACAGCATTGGTCTGGACATTGGCACGAATAGCGTTGGTTGGGCAGTG
ATTACCGATGAATACAAAGTCCCGTCGAAAAAATTCAAAGTGCTGGGTAACACCGATCGCCATAGCATTA
AGAAAAACCTGATCGGTGCGCTGCTGTTTGATTCTGGCGAAACCGCGGAAGCAACGCGTCTGAAACGTAC
CGCACGTCGCCGTTACACGCGCCGTAAAAATCGTATTTGCTATCTGCAGGAAATCTTTAGCAACGAAATG
GCGAAAGTCGATGACTCATTTTTCCACCGCCTGGAAGAATCGTTTCTGGTGGAAGAAGATAAAAAACATG
AACGTCACCCGATTTTCGGCAATATCGTTGATGAAGTCGCGTACCATGAAAAATATCCGACGATTTACCA
CCTGCGTAAAAAACTGGTGGATTCTACCGACAAAGCCGATCTGCGCCTGATTTATCTGGCACTGGCTCAT
ATGATCAAATTTCGTGGTCACTTCCTGATTGAAGGCGACCTGAACCCGGATAATAGTGACGTCGATAAAC
TGTTTATTCAGCTGGTGCAAACCTATAATCAGCTGTTCGAAGAAAACCCGATCAATGCAAGTGGTGTTGA
TGCGAAAGCCATTCTGTCCGCTCGCCTGAGTAAATCCCGCCGTCTGGAAAACCTGATTGCACAGCTGCCG
GGTGAAAAGAAAAACGGTCTGTTTGGCAATCTGATCGCTCTGTCACTGGGCCTGACGCCGAACTTTAAAT
CGAATTTCGACCTGGCAGAAGATGCTAAACTGCAGCTGAGCAAAGATACCTACGATGACGATCTGGACAA
CCTGCTGGCGCAAATTGGCGACCAGTATGCCGACCTGTTTCTGGCGGCCAAAAATCTGTCAGATGCCATT
CTGCTGTCGGACATCCTGCGCGTGAACACCGAAATCACGAAAGCGCCGCTGTCAGCCTCGATGATTAAAC
GCTACGATGAACATCACCAGGACCTGACCCTGCTGAAAGCACTGGTTCGTCAGCAACTGCCGGAAAAATA
CAAAGAAATTTTCTTTGACCAAAGTAAAAATGGTTATGCAGGCTACATCGATGGCGGTGCTTCCCAGGAA
GAATTCTACAAATTCATCAAACCGATCCTGGAAAAAATGGATGGTACGGAAGAACTGCTGGTGAAACTGA
ATCGTGAAGATCTGCTGCGTAAACAACGCACCTTTGACAACGGTAGCATTCCGCATCAGATCCACCTGGG
CGAACTGCATGCGATTCTGCGCCGTCAGGAAGATTTTTATCCGTTCCTGAAAGACAACCGTGAAAAAATC
GAAAAAATCCTGACGTTTCGCATCCCGTATTACGTTGGTCCGCTGGCACGTGGTAATAGCCGCTTCGCAT
GGATGACCCGCAAATCTGAAGAAACCATTACGCCGTGGAACTTTGAAGAAGTGGTTGATAAAGGCGCAAG
CGCTCAGTCTTTTATCGAACGTATGACCAATTTCGATAAAAACCTGCCGAATGAAAAAGTGCTGCCGAAA
CATTCTCTGCTGTATGAATACTTTACCGTTTACAACGAACTGACGAAAGTGAAATATGTTACCGAGGGTA
TGCGCAAACCGGCGTTTCTGAGTGGCGAACAGAAAAAAGCCATTGTGGATCTGCTGTTCAAAACCAATCG
TAAAGTTACGGTCAAACAGCTGAAAGAAGATTACTTCAAGAAAATTGAATGTTTCGACAGCGTGGAAATT
TCTGGTGTTGAAGATCGTTTCAACGCCTCTCTGGGCACCTATCATGACCTGCTGAAAATCATCAAAGACA
AAGATTTTCTGGATAACGAAGAAAACGAAGACATTCTGGAAGATATCGTGCTGACCCTGACGCTGTTCGA
AGATCGTGAAATGATTGAAGAACGCCTGAAAACGTACGCACACCTGTTTGACGATAAAGTTATGAAACAG
CTGAAACGCCGTCGCTATACCGGTTGGGGCCGTCTGAGCCGCAAACTGATTAATGGTATCCGCGATAAAC
AATCAGGCAAAACGATTCTGGATTTCCTGAAATCGGACGGCTTTGCCAACCGTAATTTCATGCAGCTGAT
CCATGACGATTCCCTGACCTTTAAAGAAGACATTCAGAAAGCACAAGTGTCAGGTCAAGGCGATTCGCTG
CATGAACACATTGCGAACCTGGCCGGTTCACCGGCTATCAAAAAAGGCATCCTGCAGACCGTGAAAGTCG
TGGATGAACTGGTGAAAGTTATGGGTCGTCACAAACCGGAAAACATTGTTATCGAAATGGCGCGCGAAAA
TCAGACCACGCAAAAAGGCCAGAAAAACTCGCGTGAACGCATGAAACGCATTGAAGAAGGTATCAAAGAA
CTGGGCAGCCAGATTCTGAAAGAACATCCGGTCGAAAACACCCAGCTGCAAAATGAAAAACTGTACCTGT
ATTACCTGCAAAATGGTCGTGACATGTATGTGGATCAGGAACTGGACATCAACCGCCTGTCTGACTATGA
TGTCGACCACATTGTGCCGCAGAGCTTTCTGAAAGACGATTCTATCGATAACAAAGTTCTGACCCGTAGT
GATAAAAACCGCGGCAAAAGCGACAATGTCCCGTCTGAAGAAGTTGTGAAGAAAATGAAAAACTACTGGC
GTCAACTGCTGAATGCGAAACTGATTACGCAGCGTAAATTCGATAACCTGACCAAAGCGGAACGCGGCGG
TCTGTCCGAACTGGATAAAGCCGGTTTTATCAAACGTCAACTGGTTGAAACCCGCCAGATTACGAAACAT
GTCGCCCAGATCCTGGATTCACGCATGAACACGAAATACGACGAAAACGATAAACTGATCCGTGAAGTCA
AAGTGATCACCCTGAAAAGTAAACTGGTTTCCGATTTCCGTAAAGACTTTCAGTTCTACAAAGTCCGCGA
AATTAACAATTACCATCACGCACACGATGCTTATCTGAATGCAGTGGTTGGTACCGCTCTGATCAAAAAA
TATCCGAAACTGGAAAGCGAATTTGTGTATGGCGATTACAAAGTCTATGACGTGCGCAAAATGATTGCGA
AATCCGAACAGGAAATCGGCAAAGCGACCGCCAAATACTTTTTCTATTCAAACATCATGAACTTTTTCAA
AACCGAAATTACGCTGGCAAATGGTGAAATTCGTAAACGCCCGCTGATCGAAACCAACGGTGAAACGGGC
GAAATTGTGTGGGATAAAGGCCGTGACTTCGCGACCGTTCGCAAAGTCCTGTCGATGCCGCAAGTGAATA
TCGTGAAGAAAACCGAAGTGCAGACGGGCGGTTTTAGTAAAGAATCCATCCTGCCGAAACGTAACAGCGA
TAAACTGATTGCGCGCAAAAAAGATTGGGACCCGAAAAAATACGGCGGTTTTGATAGTCCGACGGTTGCA
TATTCCGTCCTGGTCGTGGCTAAAGTCGAAAAAGGTAAAAGTAAAAAACTGAAATCCGTGAAAGAACTGC
TGGGCATTACCATCATGGAACGTAGCTCTTTTGAGAAAAACCCGATTGACTTCCTGGAAGCCAAAGGTTA
CAAAGAAGTGAAAAAAGATCTGATCATCAAACTGCCGAAATATAGCCTGTTCGAACTGGAAAACGGCCGT
AAACGCATGCTGGCATCTGCTGGTGAACTGCAGAAAGGCAATGAACTGGCACTGCCGAGTAAATATGTTA
ACTTTCTGTACCTGGCTAGCCATTATGAAAAACTGAAAGGTTCTCCGGAAGATAACGAACAGAAACAACT
GTTCGTCGAACAACATAAACACTACCTGGATGAAATCATCGAACAGATCTCAGAATTCTCGAAACGCGTG
ATTCTGGCGGATGCCAATCTGGACAAAGTTCTGAGCGCGTATAACAAACATCGTGATAAACCGATTCGCG
AACAGGCCGAAAATATTATCCACCTGTTTACCCTGACGAACCTGGGCGCACCGGCAGCTTTTAAATACTT
CGATACCACGATCGACCGTAAACGCTATACCTCAACGAAAGAAGTTCTGGATGCTACCCTGATTCATCAA
TCGATCACCGGTCTGTATGAAACGCGTATTGATCTGAGTCAGCTGGGCGGTGACGGCGGTGGCTCCGGCA
CCCGTCTGCCGAAAAAGAAACGCAAAGTGGGCGGTGGCTCGGGATCCCCGAGCAAAAAAAACGGTCGTAG
CGGTCCGCAGCCGCATAAACGTTGGGTTTTTACCCTGAATAATCCGAGCGAAGATGAGCGCAAAAAAATC
CGTGATCTGCCGATTAGCCTGTTCGATTATTTCATTGTTGGTGAAGAAGGTAACGAAGAAGGTCGTACAC
CGCATCTGCAGGGTTTTGCAAATTTTGTTAAAAAACAGACCTTTAACAAAGTGAAATGGTATCTGGGTGC
CCGTTGCCATATTGAAAAAGCAAAAGGCACCGATCAGCAGAACAAAGAATATTGTAGCAAAGAAGGCAAC
CTGCTGATGGAATGTGGTGCACCGCGTAGCCAGGGTCAGCGTGGTCACCACCACCACCACCATTAAATAA
GCTTGTCGAGCACCACCACCACCACCACTGAGATCCGGCTGCTAACAAAGCCCGAAAGGAAGCTGAGTTG
GCTGCTGCCACCGCTGAGCAATAACTAGCATAACCCCTTGGGGCCTCTAAACGGGTCTTGAGGGGTTTTT
TGCTGAAAGGAGGAACTATATCCGGATTGGCGAATGGG
[124 nt withheld, positions 7599-7722]
C
[91 nt withheld, positions 7724-7814]
A
[49 nt withheld, positions 7816-7864]
CCTTTGACGTTGGAGTCCACGTTCTTT
[37 nt withheld, positions 7892-7928]
ACCCTATCTCGGTCTATTCTTTTGATTTATAAGGGATTTTGCCGATTTCGGCCTATTGGTTAAAAAATGA
GCTGATTTAACAAAAATTTAACGCGAATTTTAACAAAATATTAACGCTTACAATTTAGGTGGCACTTTTC
GGGGAAATGTGCGCGGAACCCCTATTTGTTTATTTTTCTAAATACATTCAAATATGTATCCGCTCATGAG
ACAATAACCCTGATAAATGCTTCAATAATATTGAAAAAGGAAGAGTATGAGTATTCAACATTTCCGTGTC
GCCCTTATTCCCTTTTTTGCGGCATTTTGCCTTCCTGTTTTTGCTCACCCAGAAACGCTGGTGAAAGTAA
AAGATGCTGAAGATCAGTTGGGTGCACGAGTGGGTTACATCGAACTGGATCTCAACAGCGGTAAGATCCT
TGAGAGTTTTCGCCCCGAAGAACGTTTTCCAATGATGAGCACTTTTAAAGTTCTGCTATGTGGCGCGGTA
TTATCCCGTATTGACGCCGGGCAAGAGCAACTCGGTCGCCGCATACACTATTCTCAGAATGACTTGGTTG
AGTACTCACCAGTCACAGAAAAGCATCTTACGGATGGCATGACAGTAAGAGAATTATGCAGTGCTGCCAT
AACCATGAGTGATAACACTGCGGCCAACTTACTTCTGACAACGATCGGAGGACCGAAGGAGCTAACCGCT
TTTTTGCACAACATGGGGGATCATGTAACTCGCCTTGATCGTTGGGAACCGGAGCTGAATGAAGCCATAC
CAAACGACGAGCGTGACACCACGATGCCTGCAGCAATGGCAACAACGTTGCGCAAACTATTAACTGGCGA
ACTACTTACTCTAGCTTCCCGGCAACAATTAATAGACTGGATGGAGGCGGATAAAGTTGCAGGACCACTT
CTGCGCTCGGCCCTTCCGGCTGGCTGGTTTATTGCTGATAAATCTGGAGCCGGTGAGCGTGGGTCTCGCG
GTATCATTGCAGCACTGGGGCCAGATGGTAAGCCCTCCCGTATCGTAGTTATCTACACGACGGGGAGTCA
GGCAACTATGGATGAACGAAATAGACAGATCGCTGAGATAGGTGCCTCACTGATTAAGCATTGGTAACTG
TCAGACCAAGTTTACTCATATATACTTTAGATTGATTTAAAACTTCATTTTTAATTTAAAAGGATCTAGG
TGAAGATCCTTTTTGATAATCTCATGACCAAAATCCCTTAACGTGAGTTTTCGTTCCACTGAGCGTCAGA
CCCCGTAGAAAAGATCAAAGGATCTTCTTGAGATCCTTTTTTTCTGCGCGTAATCTGCTGCTTGCAAACA
AAAAAACCACCGCTACCAGCGGTGGTTTGTTTGCCGGATCAAGAGCTACCAACTCTTTTTCCGAAGGTAA
CTGGCTTCAGCAGAGCGCAGATACCAAATACTGTCCTTCTAGTGTAGCCGTAGTTAGGCCACCACTTCAA
GAACTCTGTAGCACCGCCTACATACCTCGCTCTGCTAATCCTGTTACCAGTGGCTGCTGCCAGTGGCGAT
AAGTCGTGTCTTACCGGGTTGGACTCAAGACGATAGTTACCGGATAAGGCGCAGCGGTCGGGCTGAACGG
GGGGTTCGTGCACACAGCCCAGCTTGGAGCGAACGACCTACACCGAACTGAGATACCTACAGCGTGAGCT
ATGAGAAAGCGCCACGCTTCCCGAAGGGAGAAAGGCGGACAGGTATCCGGTAAGCGGCAGGGTCGGAACA
GGAGAGCGCACGAGGGAGCTTCCAGGGGGAAACGCCTGGTATCTTTATAGTCCTGTCGGGTTTCGCCACC
TCTGACTTGAGCGTCGATTTTTGTGATGCTCGTCAGGGGGGCGGAGCCTATGGAAAAACGCCAGCAACGC
GGCCTTTTTACGGTTCCTGGCCTTTTGCTGGCCTTTTGCTCACATGTTCTTTCCTGCGTTATCCCCTGAT
TCTGTGGATAACCGTATTACCGCCTTTGAGTGAGCTGATACCGCTCGCCGCAGCCGAACGACCGAGCGCA
GCGAGTCAGTGAGCGAGGAAGCGGAAGAGCGCCTGATGCGGTATTTTCTCCTTACGCATCTGTGCGGTAT
TTCACACCGCAATGGTGCACTCTCAGTACAATCTGCTCTGATGCCGCATAGTTAAGCCAGTATACACTCC
GCTATCGCTACGTGACTGGGTCATGGCTGCGCCCCGACACCCGCCAACACCCGCTGACGCGCCCTGACGG
GCTTGTCTGCTCCCGGCATCCGCTTACAGACAAGCTGTGACCGTCTGCGGGAGCTG
